>Addgene plasmid #152421 | pGBW-m4134289 | depositor full sequence | sequence record 295433 | Full Sequence
CACCATGGCGGACAGCAACGGCACTATTACAGTCGAAGAGCTTAAGAAATTACTCGAGCAGTGGAATTTG
GTAATAGGATTCCTGTTTCTAACGTGGATCTGTCTGCTGCAATTCGCATATGCCAACCGGAATAGATTTC
TCTACATCATTAAGTTGATCTTCCTGTGGCTGCTTTGGCCTGTGACCTTGGCTTGCTTTGTTCTGGCCGC
CGTGTACCGCATAAACTGGATTACCGGTGGGATCGCTATCGCAATGGCGTGCCTCGTGGGCCTTATGTGG
CTGTCCTATTTTATAGCCTCATTCCGACTCTTTGCTCGTACTAGGAGTATGTGGTCTTTCAATCCCGAAA
CAAATATTTTACTAAACGTCCCGCTGCATGGGACCATTTTAACAAGACCATTGCTAGAGAGCGAGCTCGT
GATCGGCGCAGTTATACTGCGGGGACACCTCAGGATCGCCGGACACCATCTGGGTCGCTGTGATATTAAA
GACCTGCCCAAGGAAATAACAGTGGCTACCTCGCGTACTCTTTCATACTATAAACTGGGAGCCAGCCAGA
GAGTGGCCGGGGATTCTGGCTTCGCAGCATATAGTCGATACAGGATCGGGAACTACAAGCTGAATACGGA
CCACTCCTCCTCTAGTGATAATATTGCATTGCTCGTACAGGAAAACCTTTACTTTCAGTCGAAAGAAACC
GCGGCAGCTAAGTTCGAGAGGCAGCACATGGACAGTTAAGCTAGCTTGACTGACTGAGATACAGCGTACC
TTCAGCTCACAGACATGATAAGATACATTGATGAGTTTGGACAAACCACAACTAGAATGCAGTGAAAAAA
ATGCTTTATTTGTGAAATTTGTGATGCTATTGCTTTATTTGTAACCATTATAAGCTGCAATAAACAAGTT
AACAACAACAATTGCATTCATTTTATGTTTCAGGTTCAGGGGGAGGTGTGGGAGGTTTTTTAAAGCAAGT
AAAACCTCTACAAATGTGGTATTGGCCCATCTCTATCGGTATCGTAGCATAACCCCTTGGGGCCTCTAAA
CGGGTCTTGAGGGGTTTTTTGTGCCCCTCGGGCCGGATTGCTATCTACCGGCATTGGCGCAGAAAAAAAT
GCCTGATGCGACGCTGCGCGTCTTATACTCCCACATATGCCAGATTCAGCAACGGATACGGCTTCCCCAA
CTTGCCCACTTCCATACGTGTCCTCCTTACCAGAAATTTATCCTTAAGGTCGTCAGCTATCCTGCAGGCG
ATCTCTCGATTTCGATCAAGACATTCCTTTAATGGTCTTTTCTGGACACCACTAGGGGTCAGAAGTAGTT
CATCAAACTTTCTTCCCTCCCTAATCTCATTGGTTACCTTGGGCTATCGAAACTTAATTAACCAGTCAAG
TCAGCTACTTGGCGAGATCGACTTGTCTGGGTTTCGACTACGCTCAGAATTGCGTCAGTCAAGTTCGATC
TGGTCCTTGCTATTGCACCCGTTCTCCGATTACGAGTTTCATTTAAATCATGTGAGCAAAAGGCCAGCAA
AAGGCCAGGAACCGTAAAAAGGCCGCGTTGCTGGCGTTTTTCCATAGGCTCCGCCCCCCTGACGAGCATC
ACAAAAATCGACGCTCAAGTCAGAGGTGGCGAAACCCGACAGGACTATAAAGATACCAGGCGTTTCCCCC
TGGAAGCTCCCTCGTGCGCTCTCCTGTTCCGACCCTGCCGCTTACCGGATACCTGTCCGCCTTTCTCCCT
TCGGGAAGCGTGGCGCTTTCTCATAGCTCACGCTGTAGGTATCTCAGTTCGGTGTAGGTCGTTCGCTCCA
AGCTGGGCTGTGTGCACGAACCCCCCGTTCAGCCCGACCGCTGCGCCTTATCCGGTAACTATCGTCTTGA
GTCCAACCCGGTAAGACACGACTTATCGCCACTGGCAGCAGCCACTGGTAACAGGATTAGCAGAGCGAGG
TATGTAGGCGGTGCTACAGAGTTCTTGAAGTGGTGGCCTAACTACGGCTACACTAGAAGAACAGTATTTG
GTATCTGCGCTCTGCTGAAGCCAGTTACCTTCGGAAAAAGAGTTGGTAGCTCTTGATCCGGCAAACAAAC
CACCGCTGGTAGCGGTGGTTTTTTTGTTTGCAAGCAGCAGATTACGCGCAGAAAAAAAGGATCTCAAGAA
GATCCTTTGATCTTTTCTACGGGGTCTGACGCTCAGTGGAACGAAAACTCACGTTAAGGGATTTTGGTCA
TGAGATTATCAAAAAGGATCTTCACCTAGATCCTTTTAAATTAAAAATGAAGTTTTAAATCAATCTAAAG
TATATATGAGTAAACTTGGTCTGACAGTTACCAATGCTTAATCAGTGAGGCACCTATCTCAGCGATCTGT
CTATTTCGTTCATCCATAGTTGCATTTAAATTTCCGAACTCTCCAAGGCCCTCGTCGGAAAATCTTCAAA
CCTTTCGTCCGATCCATCTTGCAGGCTACCTCTCGAACGAACTATCGCAAGTCTCTTGGCCGGCCTTGCG
CCTTGGCTATTGCTTGGCAGCGCCTATCGCCAGGTATTACTCCAATCCCGAATATCCGAGATCGGGATCA
CCCGAGAGAAGTTCAACCTACATCCTCAATCCCGATCTATCCGAGATCCGAGGAATATCGAAATCGGGGC
GCGCCTGGTGTACCGAGAACGATCCTCTCAGTGCGAGTCTCGACGATCCATATCGTTGCTTGGCAGTCAG
CCAGTCGGAATCCAGCTTGGGACCCAGGAAGTCCAATCGTCAGATATTGTACTCAAGCCTGGTCACGGCA
GCGTACCGATCTGTTTAAACCTAGATATTGATAGTCTGATCGGTCAACGTATAATCGAGTCCTAGCTTTT
GCAAACATCTATCAAGAGACAGGATCAGCAGGAGGCTTTCGCATGAGTATTCAACATTTCCGTGTCGCCC
TTATTCCCTTTTTTGCGGCATTTTGCCTTCCTGTTTTTGCTCACCCAGAAACGCTGGTGAAAGTAAAAGA
TGCTGAAGATCAGTTGGGTGCGCGAGTGGGTTACATCGAACTGGATCTCAACAGCGGTAAGATCCTTGAG
AGTTTTCGCCCCGAAGAACGCTTTCCAATGATGAGCACTTTTAAAGTTCTGCTATGTGGCGCGGTATTAT
CCCGTATTGACGCCGGGCAAGAGCAACTCGGTCGCCGCATACACTATTCTCAGAATGACTTGGTTGAGTA
TTCACCAGTCACAGAAAAGCATCTTACGGATGGCATGACAGTAAGAGAATTATGCAGTGCTGCCATAACC
ATGAGTGATAACACTGCGGCCAACTTACTTCTGACAACGATTGGAGGACCGAAGGAGCTAACCGCTTTTT
TGCACAACATGGGGGATCATGTAACTCGCCTTGATCGTTGGGAACCGGAGCTGAATGAAGCCATACCAAA
CGACGAGCGTGACACCACGATGCCTGTAGCAATGGCAACAACCTTGCGTAAACTATTAACTGGCGAACTA
CTTACTCTAGCTTCCCGGCAACAGTTGATAGACTGGATGGAGGCGGATAAAGTTGCAGGACCACTTCTGC
GCTCGGCCCTTCCGGCTGGCTGGTTTATTGCTGATAAATCTGGAGCCGGTGAGCGTGGGTCTCGCGGTAT
CATTGCAGCACTGGGGCCAGATGGTAAGCCCTCCCGTATCGTAGTTATCTACACGACGGGGAGTCAGGCA
ACTATGGATGAACGAAATAGACAGATCGCTGAGATAGGTGCCTCACTGATTAAGCATTGGTAACCGATTC
TAGGTGCATTGGCGCAGAAAAAAATGCCTGATGCGACGCTGCGCGTCTTATACTCCCACATATGCCAGAT
TCAGCAACGGATACGGCTTCCCCAACTTGCCCACTTCCATACGTGTCCTCCTTACCAGAAATTTATCCTT
AAGATCCCGAATCGTTTAAACTCGACTCTGGCTCTATCGAATCTCCGTCGTTTCGAGCTTACGCGAACAG
CCGTGGCGCTCATTTGCTCGTCGGGCATCGAATCTCGTCAGCTATCGTCAGCTTACCTTTTTGGCAGCGA
TCGCGGCTCCCGACATCTTGGACCATTAGCTCCACAGGTATCTTCTTCCCTCTAGTGGTCATAACAGCAG
CTTCAGCTACCTCTCAATTCAAAAAACCCCTCAAGACCCGTTTAGAGGCCCCAAGGGGTTATGCTATCAA
TCGTTGCGTTACACACACAAAAAACCAACACACATCCATCTTCGATGGATAGCGATTTTATTATCTAACT
GCTGATCGAGTGTAGCCAGATCTAGTAATCAATTACGGGGTCATTAGTTCATAGCCCATATATGGAGTTC
CGCGTTACATAACTTACGGTAAATGGCCCGCCTGGCTGACCGCCCAACGACCCCCGCCCATTGACGTCAA
TAATGACGTATGTTCCCATAGTAACGCCAATAGGGACTTTCCATTGACGTCAATGGGTGGAGTATTTACG
GTAAACTGCCCACTTGGCAGTACATCAAGTGTATCATATGCCAAGTACGCCCCCTATTGACGTCAATGAC
GGTAAATGGCCCGCCTGGCATTATGCCCAGTACATGACCTTATGGGACTTTCCTACTTGGCAGTACATCT
ACGTATTAGTCATCGCTATTACCATGCTGATGCGGTTTTGGCAGTACATCAATGGGCGTGGATAGCGGTT
TGACTCACGGGGATTTCCAAGTCTCCACCCCATTGACGTCAATGGGAGTTTGTTTTGGCACCAAAATCAA
CGGGACTTTCCAAAATGTCGTAACAACTCCGCCCCATTGACGCAAATGGGCGGTAGGCGTGTACGGTGGG
AGGTCTATATAAGCAGAGCTGGTTTAGTGAACCGTCAGATCAGATCTTTGTCGATCCTACCATCCACTCG
ACACACCCGCCAGCGGCCGC
Features (pLannotate 1.2.2; 16 found; start..end, strand, type, name):
      5..670     +  CDS            VME1_SARS2: Experimental evidence at protein level: Swiss-Prot protein existence level 1. Component of the viral envelope that plays a central role in virus morphogenesis and assembly via its interactions with other viral proteins (By similarity). Regulates the localization of S protein at cis-Golgi, the place of virus budding (PubMed:33229438). May act by binding cytoplasmic c-terminus of S (PubMed:33229438). From Severe acute respiratory syndrome coronavirus 2 (2019-nCoV) (SARS-CoV-2).
    789..910     -  polyA_signal   SV40 poly(A) signal: SV40 polyadenylation signal
    933..1002    -  CDS            large T antigen (fragment): large T antigen from SV40 (simian virus 40)
   1025..1071    +  terminator     T7 terminator: transcription terminator for bacteriophage T7 RNA polymerase
   1101..1237    +  terminator     rrnG terminator: transcription terminator from the E. coli ribosomal RNA rrnG operon (Albrechtsen et al., 1991)
   1282..1353    +  misc_feature   3' β-globin insulator: insulator downstream of the human β-globin locus (Farrell et al., 2002)
   1579..2167    -  rep_origin     ori: high-copy-number ColE1/pMB1/pBR322/pUC origin of replication
   2339..2403    -  CDS            bla(M) (fragment): β-lactamase lacking the signal sequence; bla(M); allows cytosolic expression of β-lactamase
   2913..3773    +  CDS            AmpR: β-lactamase; bla; confers resistance to ampicillin, carbenicillin, and related antibiotics
   3786..3922    +  terminator     rrnG terminator: transcription terminator from the E. coli ribosomal RNA rrnG operon (Albrechtsen et al., 1991)
   4074..4145    +  misc_feature   5' β-globin insulator: insulator upstream of the human β-globin locus (Farrell et al., 2002)
   4150..4196    -  terminator     T7 terminator: transcription terminator for bacteriophage T7 RNA polymerase
   4214..4262    -  polyA_signal   poly(A) signal: synthetic polyadenylation signal
   4343..4646    +  enhancer       CMV enhancer: human cytomegalovirus immediate early enhancer
   4719..4736    -  promoter       CMV promoter (fragment): human cytomegalovirus (CMV) immediate early promoter
   4799..4850    +  promoter       CMVd2 promoter: truncated human cytomegalovirus (CMV) immediate early promoter that yields moderately reduced expression relative to the full-length promoter
