[The description below was written by a language model from this plasmid's Addgene catalogue record and pLannotate feature annotations shown in this document.]
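Description:
pGBW-m4134289 is a mammalian expression plasmid built on the pTwist_CMV_6 backbone that carries the wild-type membrane (M) glycoprotein of SARS-CoV-2. It is propagated in E. coli as a high-copy plasmid through a ColE1/pUC-type origin of replication and selected with ampicillin via a β-lactamase (AmpR) gene. The record lists no mammalian selection marker, so the plasmid appears suited to transient transfection rather than stable selection.

The M coding sequence lies at the start of the circular sequence record, directly downstream of the CMV immediate-early enhancer and promoter elements that wrap around from the end of the map. The annotation software identified the promoter region as a CMV enhancer plus fragmentary or truncated CMV promoter matches, while the catalogue simply lists the promoter as CMV. According to the catalogue, the backbone supplies a C-terminal tag consisting of a TEV protease cleavage site followed by an S-tag. This would allow detection or affinity capture of the protein and subsequent tag removal, although these elements are not separately annotated in the feature table. Transcripts are terminated by an SV40 polyadenylation signal downstream of the insert. The expression unit and the bacterial portion of the backbone are bracketed by β-globin insulator sequences, T7 and rrnG transcription terminators and a synthetic poly(A) signal upstream of the enhancer, which likely limit read-through between the cassette and the backbone.

M is a component of the viral envelope with a central role in virion morphogenesis and assembly, and it influences localization of the spike protein. The construct is therefore suitable for expressing tagged M protein in mammalian cells to study its localization, interactions or purification.
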