Addgene plasmid #152421: pGBW-m4134289
Purpose: Mammalian expression plasmid for SARS-CoV-2 M (membrane)
Depositing lab: Ginkgo Bioworks & Benjie Chen. Depositing organization: Ginkgo Bioworks.
Backbone
  Vector backbone: pTwist_CMV_6
  Backbone size w/o insert (bp): 4180
  Vector type: Mammalian Expression
Growth in bacteria
  Bacterial resistance: Ampicillin, 100 μg/mL
  Growth temperature: 37°C
  Growth strain: DH5alpha
  Copy number: High Copy
Gene/Insert
  Gene/Insert name: SARS-CoV-2 M (membrane) (alt names: membrane glycoprotein; M protein)
  Species: Severe acute respiratory syndrome coronavirus 2
  Insert size (bp): 662
  Mutation: wt
  Entrez Gene: M (a.k.a. GU280_gp05)
  Promoter: CMV
  Tag / fusion protein: Cleavable TEV;S-tag (C terminal on backbone)
  Cloning method: Unknown
Resource information
  A portion of this plasmid was derived from a plasmid made by: GinkgoBioworks
Depositor comments: NCBI reference sequence: YP_009724393.1
How to cite: pGBW-m4134289 was a gift from Ginkgo Bioworks & Benjie Chen (Addgene plasmid # 152421 ; http://n2t.net/addgene:152421 ; RRID:Addgene_152421)
